Addgene plasmid #112772: pRK5 Flag RagC (GD)
Purpose: express Flag-RagC (G domain only)
Depositing lab: Roberto Zoncu. Depositing organization: University of California, Berkeley. Publication: A nutrient-induced affinity switch controls mTORC1 activation by its Rag GTPase-Ragulator lysosomal scaffold. Lawrence RE, Cho KF, Rappold R, Thrun A, Tofaute M, Kim DJ, Moldavski O, Hurley JH, Zoncu R. Nat Cell Biol. 2018 Sep;20(9):1052-1063. doi: 10.1038/s41556-018-0148-6. Epub 2018 Jul 30. PubMed 30061680.
Backbone
  Vector backbone: pRK5
  Vector type: Mammalian Expression
Growth in bacteria
  Bacterial resistance: Ampicillin, 100 μg/mL
  Growth temperature: 37°C
  Growth strain: DH5alpha
  Copy number: Unknown
Gene/Insert
  Gene/Insert name: Flag-RagC (G domain only)
  Species: H. sapiens (human)
  Entrez Gene: RRAGC (a.k.a. GTR2, RAGC, TIB929)
  Tag / fusion protein: Flag (N terminal on insert)
  Cloning method: Restriction Enzyme; 5′ cloning site Unknown (unknown if destroyed); 3′ cloning site Unknown (unknown if destroyed)
Terms and licenses: Academic/Nonprofit Terms; Industry Terms: Not Available to Industry
How to cite: pRK5 Flag RagC (GD) was a gift from Roberto Zoncu (Addgene plasmid # 112772 ; http://n2t.net/addgene:112772 ; RRID:Addgene_112772)
