[The description below was written by a language model from this plasmid's Addgene catalogue record and the feature table of its GenBank file.]
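Description:
pRK5 Flag RagC (GD) is a 5.4 kb mammalian expression plasmid built on the pRK5 backbone that produces an N-terminally FLAG-tagged fragment of human RagC (gene RRAGC) limited to its G (GTPase/nucleotide-binding) domain. It is propagated in E. coli through a high-copy ColE1/pUC-type origin and selected with ampicillin through the bla (beta-lactamase) gene. An f1 origin is also present, along with lacZ-region remnants (lac promoter, operator, CAP site and M13 primer sites) inherited from the cloning vector. There is no mammalian drug-selection marker in the annotation, so the plasmid is suited to transient transfection.

Expression is driven by the human cytomegalovirus immediate-early enhancer and promoter. Downstream of these lie an SP6 phage promoter and a primer site that the annotation attributes to a synthetic intron, both lying ahead of the coding region. The FLAG epitope, which includes an enterokinase cleavage site, opens the reading frame. The RagC portion is not annotated as a separate feature in the table but evidently occupies the interval between the tag and the SV40 polyadenylation signal that terminates the transcript. The boundaries of the G-domain fragment and the cloning sites used are not recorded. An SV40 enhancer/early promoter containing the SV40 origin sits after the poly(A) signal and can support episomal amplification in cells expressing large T antigen.

The construct was deposited with a study of how nutrients regulate mTORC1 activation through the Rag GTPase–Ragulator lysosomal scaffold. Expressing the isolated, epitope-tagged G domain allows detection or immunoprecipitation through FLAG, which could help assign functions or interactions to this region of RagC, though the record gives no specific assays.
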