LOCUS       Exported 5429 bp ds-DNA circular SYN 13-MAY-2021
DEFINITION  express Flag-RagC (G domain only).
ACCESSION   .
VERSION     .
KEYWORDS    pRK5 Flag RagC (GD)
SOURCE      synthetic DNA construct
  ORGANISM  synthetic DNA construct
REFERENCE   1 (bases 1 to 5429)
  AUTHORS   Lawrence RE, Cho KF, Rappold R, Thrun A, Tofaute M, Kim DJ,
            Moldavski O, Hurley JH, Zoncu R
  TITLE     A nutrient-induced affinity switch controls mTORC1 activation by its
            Rag GTPase-Ragulator lysosomal scaffold.
  JOURNAL   Nat Cell Biol. 2018 Sep;20(9):1052-1063. doi:
            10.1038/s41556-018-0148-6. Epub 2018 Jul 30.
  PUBMED    30061680
REFERENCE   2 (bases 1 to 5429)
  AUTHORS   .
  TITLE     Direct Submission
  JOURNAL   Exported May 13, 2021 from SnapGene Server 1.1.58
            http://www.snapgene.com
FEATURES             Location/Qualifiers
     source          1..5429
                     /organism="synthetic DNA construct"
                     /mol_type="other DNA"
     enhancer        14..393
                     /label=CMV enhancer
                     /note="human cytomegalovirus immediate early enhancer"
     promoter        394..597
                     /label=CMV promoter
                     /note="human cytomegalovirus (CMV) immediate early
                     promoter"
     primer_bind     548..568
                     /label=CMV-F
                     /note="Human CMV immediate early promoter, forward primer"
     primer_bind     594..618
                     /label=LNCX
                     /note="Human CMV promoter, forward primer"
     promoter        828..846
                     /label=SP6 promoter
                     /note="promoter for bacteriophage SP6 RNA polymerase"
     primer_bind     828..845
                     /label=SP6
                     /note="SP6 promoter, forward primer"
     primer_bind     859..878
                     /label=pMT2-F
                     /note="Synthetic intron, forward primer"
     CDS             937..960
                     /codon_start=1
                     /product="FLAG(R) epitope tag, followed by an enterokinase
                     cleavage site"
                     /label=FLAG
                     /translation="DYKDDDDK"
     regulatory      1729..1738
                     /regulatory_class="other"
                     /note="vertebrate consensus sequence for strong initiation
                     of translation (Kozak, 1987)"
     polyA_signal    1742..1876
                     /label=SV40 poly(A) signal
                     /note="SV40 polyadenylation signal"
     primer_bind     complement(1779..1798)
                     /label=SV40pA-R
                     /note="SV40 polyA, reverse primer"
     primer_bind     1833..1852
                     /label=EBV-rev
                     /note="SV40 polyA terminator, reverse primer"
     promoter        1945..2302
                     /label=SV40 promoter
                     /note="SV40 enhancer and early promoter"
     primer_bind     complement(1968..1988)
                     /label=pBABE 3'
                     /note="SV40 enhancer, reverse primer for pBABE vectors"
     rep_origin      2153..2288
                     /label=SV40 ori
                     /note="SV40 origin of replication"
     primer_bind     2215..2234
                     /label=SV40pro-F
                     /note="SV40 promoter/origin, forward primer"
     primer_bind     complement(2322..2339)
                     /label=M13 Forward
                     /note="In lacZ gene. Also called M13-F20 or M13 (-21)
                     Forward"
     primer_bind     complement(2322..2338)
                     /label=M13 fwd
                     /note="common sequencing primer, one of multiple similar
                     variants"
     primer_bind     complement(2331..2353)
                     /label=M13/pUC Forward
                     /note="In lacZ gene"
     rep_origin      2551..3006
                     /direction=RIGHT
                     /label=f1 ori
                     /note="f1 bacteriophage origin of replication; arrow
                     indicates direction of (+) strand synthesis"
     primer_bind     complement(2638..2657)
                     /label=F1ori-R
                     /note="F1 origin, reverse primer"
     primer_bind     2848..2869
                     /label=F1ori-F
                     /note="F1 origin, forward primer"
     primer_bind     complement(3023..3042)
                     /label=pRS-marker
                     /note="pRS vectors, use to sequence yeast selectable
                     marker"
     primer_bind     3142..3164
                     /label=pGEX 3'
                     /note="pGEX vectors, reverse primer"
     primer_bind     complement(3202..3220)
                     /label=pBRforEco
                     /note="pBR322 vectors, upsteam of EcoRI site, forward
                     primer"
     promoter        3288..3392
                     /gene="bla"
                     /label=AmpR promoter
     CDS             3393..4253
                     /codon_start=1
                     /gene="bla"
                     /product="beta-lactamase"
                     /label=AmpR
                     /note="confers resistance to ampicillin, carbenicillin, and
                     related antibiotics"
                     /translation="MSIQHFRVALIPFFAAFCLPVFAHPETLVKVKDAEDQLGARVGYI
                     ELDLNSGKILESFRPEERFPMMSTFKVLLCGAVLSRIDAGQEQLGRRIHYSQNDLVEYS
                     PVTEKHLTDGMTVRELCSAAITMSDNTAANLLLTTIGGPKELTAFLHNMGDHVTRLDRW
                     EPELNEAIPNDERDTTMPVAMATTLRKLLTGELLTLASRQQLIDWMEADKVAGPLLRSA
                     LPAGWFIADKSGAGERGSRGIIAALGPDGKPSRIVVIYTTGSQATMDERNRQIAEIGAS
                     LIKHW"
     primer_bind     complement(3611..3630)
                     /label=Amp-R
                     /note="Ampicillin resistance gene, reverse primer"
     rep_origin      4424..5012
                     /direction=RIGHT
                     /label=ori
                     /note="high-copy-number ColE1/pMB1/pBR322/pUC origin of
                     replication"
     primer_bind     4913..4932
                     /label=pBR322ori-F
                     /note="pBR322 origin, forward primer"
     primer_bind     5166..5183
                     /label=L4440
                     /note="L4440 vector, forward primer"
     protein_bind    5300..5321
                     /label=CAP binding site
                     /bound_moiety="E. coli catabolite activator protein"
                     /note="CAP binding activates transcription in the presence
                     of cAMP."
     promoter        5336..5366
                     /label=lac promoter
                     /note="promoter for the E. coli lac operon"
     protein_bind    5374..5390
                     /label=lac operator
                     /bound_moiety="lac repressor encoded by lacI"
                     /note="The lac repressor binds to the lac operator to
                     inhibit transcription in E. coli. This inhibition can be
                     relieved by adding lactose or
                     isopropyl-beta-D-thiogalactopyranoside (IPTG)."
     primer_bind     5379..5401
                     /label=M13/pUC Reverse
                     /note="In lacZ gene"
     primer_bind     5398..5414
                     /label=M13 rev
                     /note="common sequencing primer, one of multiple similar
                     variants"
     primer_bind     5398..5414
                     /label=M13 Reverse
                     /note="In lacZ gene. Also called M13-rev"
ORIGIN
        1 ttcgagctcg cccgacattg attattgact agttattaat agtaatcaat tacggggtca
       61 ttagttcata gcccatatat ggagttccgc gttacataac ttacggtaaa tggcccgcct
      121 ggctgaccgc ccaacgaccc ccgcccattg acgtcaataa tgacgtatgt tcccatagta
      181 acgccaatag ggactttcca ttgacgtcaa tgggtggagt atttacggta aactgcccac
      241 ttggcagtac atcaagtgta tcatatgcca agtacgcccc ctattgacgt caatgacggt
      301 aaatggcccg cctggcatta tgcccagtac atgaccttat gggactttcc tacttggcag
      361 tacatctacg tattagtcat cgctattacc atggtgatgc ggttttggca gtacatcaat
      421 gggcgtggat agcggtttga ctcacgggga tttccaagtc tccaccccat tgacgtcaat
      481 gggagtttgt tttggcacca aaatcaacgg gactttccaa aatgtcgtaa caactccgcc
      541 ccattgacgc aaatgggcgg taggcgtgta cggtgggagg tctatataag cagagctcgt
      601 ttagtgaacc gtcagatcgc ctggagacgc catccacgct gttttgacct ccatagaaga
      661 caccgggacc gatccagcct ccgcggccgg gaacggtgca ttggaacgcg gattccccgt
      721 gccaagagtg acgtaagtac cgcctataga gtctataggc ccaccccctt ggcttcgtta
      781 gaacgcggct acaattaata cataacctta tgtatcatac acatacgatt taggtgacac
      841 tatagaataa catccacttt gcctttctct ccacaggtgt ccactcccag gtccaactgc
      901 acctcggttc tatcgattga attcaccatg gaaatggact acaaggatga cgatgacaag
      961 ggtggtggtg gtggtgtcga ctccctgcag tacggggcgg aggagacgcc cctcgccggc
     1021 agttacggcg cggccgattc gtttccaaag gacttcggct acggcgtgga ggaggaggaa
     1081 gaggaggcgg cggcggcggg cggaggggtt ggggcagggg caggcggtgg ctgtggtccg
     1141 gggggcgctg acagctccaa gccgaggatt ctgctcatgg gactccggcg cagcggcaag
     1201 tcctccatcc agaaggtggt gtttcataag atgtcaccca acgagaccct ctttttggaa
     1261 agtaccaaca agatttataa ggatgacatt tccaatagct cctttgtgaa tttccagata
     1321 tgggattttc ctgggcaaat ggactttttt gacccaacct ttgactatga gatgatcttc
     1381 aggggaacag gagcattgat atacgtcatt gacgcacagg atgactacat ggaggcttta
     1441 acaagacttc acattactgt ttctaaagcc tacaaagtta acccagacat gaattttgag
     1501 gtttttattc acaaagttga tggtctgtct gatgatcaca aaatagaaac acagagggac
     1561 attcatcaaa gggccaatga tgaccttgca gatgctgggc tagaaaaact ccatcttagc
     1621 ttttatctga ctagtatcta tgaccattca atatttgaag cctttagtaa ggtggtgcag
     1681 aaactcattc cattagcggc cgctaagtaa gtaaggatcc ccagcttggc cgccatggcc
     1741 caacttgttt attgcagctt ataatggtta caaataaagc aatagcatca caaatttcac
     1801 aaataaagca tttttttcac tgcattctag ttgtggtttg tccaaactca tcaatgtatc
     1861 ttatcatgtc tggatcggga attaattcgg cgcagcacca tggcctgaaa taacctctga
     1921 aagaggaact tggttaggta ccttctgagg cggaaagaac cagctgtgga atgtgtgtca
     1981 gttagggtgt ggaaagtccc caggctcccc agcaggcaga agtatgcaaa gcatgcatct
     2041 caattagtca gcaaccaggt gtggaaagtc cccaggctcc ccagcaggca gaagtatgca
     2101 aagcatgcat ctcaattagt cagcaaccat agtcccgccc ctaactccgc ccatcccgcc
     2161 cctaactccg cccagttccg cccattctcc gccccatggc tgactaattt tttttattta
     2221 tgcagaggcc gaggccgcct cggcctctga gctattccag aagtagtgag gaggcttttt
     2281 tggaggccta ggcttttgca aaaagctgtt aacagcttgg cactggccgt cgttttacaa
     2341 cgtcgtgact gggaaaaccc tggcgttacc caacttaatc gccttgcagc acatccccct
     2401 ttcgccagct ggcgtaatag cgaagaggcc cgcaccgatc gcccttccca acagttgcgc
     2461 agcctgaatg gcgaatggcg cctgatgcgg tattttctcc ttacgcatct gtgcggtatt
     2521 tcacaccgca tannnnnnnn nnnnnnnnnn nnnnnnnnnn nnnnnnnnnn nnnnnnnnnn
     2581 nnnnnnnnnn nnnnnnnnnn nnnnnnnnnn nnnnnnnnnn nnnnnnnnnn nnnnnnnnnn
     2641 nnnnnnnnnn nnnnnnnnnn nnnnnnnnnn nnnncnnnnn nnnnnnnnnn nnnnnnnnnn
     2701 nnnnnnnnnn nnnnnnnnnn nnnnnnnnnn nnnnnnnnnn nnnnnnnnnn nnnnnnnnnn
     2761 nnnnnnnnnn nnnnnnnnnn nnnnnnnnnn nnnnnnnnnn nnnnnnnnnn nnnnnncctt
     2821 tgacgttgga gtccacgttc tttaatagtg gactcttgtt ccaaactgga acaacactca
     2881 accctatctc gggctattct tttgatttat aagggatttt gccgatttcg gcctattggt
     2941 taaaaaatga gctgatttaa caaaaattta acgcgaattt taacaaaata ttaacgttta
     3001 caattttatg gtgcactctc agtacaatct gctctgatgc cgcatagtta agccagcccc
     3061 gacacccgcc aacacccgct gacgcgccct gacgggcttg tctgctcccg gcatccgctt
     3121 acagacaagc tgtgaccgtc tccgggagct gcatgtgtca gaggttttca ccgtcatcac
     3181 cgaaacgcgc gagacgaaag ggcctcgtga tacgcctatt tttataggtt aatgtcatga
     3241 taataatggt ttcttagacg tcaggtggca cttttcgggg aaatgtgcgc ggaaccccta
     3301 tttgtttatt tttctaaata cattcaaata tgtatccgct catgagacaa taaccctgat
     3361 aaatgcttca ataatattga aaaaggaaga gtatgagtat tcaacatttc cgtgtcgccc
     3421 ttattccctt ttttgcggca ttttgccttc ctgtttttgc tcacccagaa acgctggtga
     3481 aagtaaaaga tgctgaagat cagttgggtg cacgagtggg ttacatcgaa ctggatctca
     3541 acagcggtaa gatccttgag agttttcgcc ccgaagaacg ttttccaatg atgagcactt
     3601 ttaaagttct gctatgtggc gcggtattat cccgtattga cgccgggcaa gagcaactcg
     3661 gtcgccgcat acactattct cagaatgact tggttgagta ctcaccagtc acagaaaagc
     3721 atcttacgga tggcatgaca gtaagagaat tatgcagtgc tgccataacc atgagtgata
     3781 acactgcggc caacttactt ctgacaacga tcggaggacc gaaggagcta accgcttttt
     3841 tgcacaacat gggggatcat gtaactcgcc ttgatcgttg ggaaccggag ctgaatgaag
     3901 ccataccaaa cgacgagcgt gacaccacga tgcctgtagc aatggcaaca acgttgcgca
     3961 aactattaac tggcgaacta cttactctag cttcccggca acaattaata gactggatgg
     4021 aggcggataa agttgcagga ccacttctgc gctcggccct tccggctggc tggtttattg
     4081 ctgataaatc tggagccggt gagcgtgggt ctcgcggtat cattgcagca ctggggccag
     4141 atggtaagcc ctcccgtatc gtagttatct acacgacggg gagtcaggca actatggatg
     4201 aacgaaatag acagatcgct gagataggtg cctcactgat taagcattgg taactgtcag
     4261 accaagttta ctcatatata ctttagattg atttaaaact tcatttttaa tttaaaagga
     4321 tctaggtgaa gatccttttt gataatctca tgaccaaaat cccttaacgt gagttttcgt
     4381 tccactgagc gtcagacccc gtagaaaaga tcaaaggatc ttcttgagat cctttttttc
     4441 tgcgcgtaat ctgctgcttg caaacaaaaa aaccaccgct accagcggtg gtttgtttgc
     4501 cggatcaaga gctaccaact ctttttccga aggtaactgg cttcagcaga gcgcagatac
     4561 caaatactgt tcttctagtg tagccgtagt taggccacca cttcaagaac tctgtagcac
     4621 cgcctacata cctcgctctg ctaatcctgt taccagtggc tgctgccagt ggcgataagt
     4681 cgtgtcttac cgggttggac tcaagacgat agttaccgga taaggcgcag cggtcgggct
     4741 gaacgggggg ttcgtgcaca cagcccagct tggagcgaac gacctacacc gaactgagat
     4801 acctacagcg tgagctatga gaaagcgcca cgcttcccga agggagaaag gcggacaggt
     4861 atccggtaag cggcagggtc ggaacaggag agcgcacgag ggagcttcca gggggaaacg
     4921 cctggtatct ttatagtcct gtcgggtttc gccacctctg acttgagcgt cgatttttgt
     4981 gatgctcgtc aggggggcgg agcctatgga aaaacgccag caacgcggcc tttttacggt
     5041 tcctggcctt ttgctggcct tttgctcaca tgttctttcc tgcgttatcc cctgattctg
     5101 tggataaccg tattaccgcc tttgagtgag ctgataccgc tcgccgcagc cgaacgaccg
     5161 agcgcagcga gtcagtgagc gaggaagcgg aagagcgccc aatacgcaaa ccgcctctcc
     5221 ccgcgcgttg gccgattcat taatgcagct ggcacgacag gtttcccgac tggaaagcgg
     5281 gcagtgagcg caacgcaatt aatgtgagtt agctcactca ttaggcaccc caggctttac
     5341 actttatgct tccggctcgt atgttgtgtg gaattgtgag cggataacaa tttcacacag
     5401 gaaacagcta tgacatgatt acgaattaa
//
